Addgene plasmid #136439: pcDNA3-sPDGFRalpha-Fc-Y206S
Purpose: Mammalian expression plasmid for soluble ectodomain of PDGFR-alpha fused to IgG1 Fc (Y206S mutant)
Depositing lab: Erik Procko. Depositing organization: University of Illinois at Urbana-Champaign. Publication: Engineered receptors for human cytomegalovirus that are orthogonal to normal human biology. Park J, Gill KS, Aghajani AA, Heredia JD, Choi H, Oberstein A, Procko E. PLoS Pathog. 2020 Jun 19;16(6):e1008647. doi: 10.1371/journal.ppat.1008647. eCollection 2020 Jun. PubMed 32559251.
Backbone
  Vector backbone: pcDNA3.1(+)
  Backbone manufacturer: Invitrogen
  Backbone size w/o insert (bp): 5332
  Total vector size (bp): 7621
  Vector type: Mammalian Expression
  Selectable markers: Neomycin (select with G418)
Growth in bacteria
  Bacterial resistance: Ampicillin, 100 μg/mL
  Growth temperature: 37°C
  Growth strain: DH5alpha
  Copy number: High Copy
Gene/Insert
  Gene/Insert name: PDGFRalpha (alt names: PDGFRA; platelet-derived growth factor receptor alpha)
  Species: H. sapiens (human)
  Insert size (bp): 2289
  Mutation: Extracellular domain of PDGFR-alpha (a.a. 1-524) with Y206S mutation. Binds HCMV trimer, but no longer binds PDGFs.
  GenBank ID: NP_006197.1
  Entrez Gene: PDGFRA (a.k.a. CD140A, PDGFR-2, PDGFR2)
  Promoter: CMV
  Tag / fusion protein: Linker GGGS (C terminal on insert); Fc region of IgG1 (a.a. Asp-221 to Lys-447) (C terminal on insert)
  Cloning method: Restriction Enzyme; 5′ cloning site NheI (not destroyed); 3′ cloning site XhoI (not destroyed)
  Sequencing primers: 5′ CMV-fwd; 3′ BGH-rev
Terms and licenses: Academic/Nonprofit Terms; Industry Terms: Not Available to Industry
How to cite: pcDNA3-sPDGFRalpha-Fc-Y206S was a gift from Erik Procko (Addgene plasmid # 136439 ; http://n2t.net/addgene:136439 ; RRID:Addgene_136439)
