[The description below was written by a language model from this plasmid's Addgene catalogue record and pLannotate feature annotations shown in this document.]
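Description:
pcDNA3-sPDGFRalpha-Fc-Y206S is a mammalian expression plasmid of about 7.6 kb, built on the pcDNA3.1(+) backbone. It produces a soluble, Fc-fused decoy form of human platelet-derived growth factor receptor alpha. It is propagated in E. coli at high copy from a ColE1/pUC-type origin under ampicillin selection (AmpR with its bla promoter), and it also carries an f1 origin. For stable selection in mammalian cells, an SV40 early promoter drives the neomycin phosphotransferase gene, terminated by an SV40 poly(A) signal, which confers G418 resistance. The short lac promoter/operator, lacI, ble, bom and HIV-1 LTR-like hits in the annotation are fragments and look like backbone remnants or automated matches rather than functional parts.

The expression cassette places the insert between the NheI and XhoI sites, downstream of the CMV immediate-early enhancer and promoter and a T7 promoter, and upstream of the bovine growth hormone polyadenylation signal. The open reading frame encodes the PDGFRA extracellular domain (residues 1–524, which include the protein's native N-terminus), followed by a short GGGS linker and the Fc region of human IgG1 (Asp-221 to Lys-447). The Y206S substitution is recorded as abolishing binding to PDGF ligands while preserving binding to the human cytomegalovirus trimer. The secreted receptor-Fc protein should therefore engage the virus without sequestering the receptor's normal growth factors. This fits the associated work on engineering HCMV receptors that are orthogonal to human biology.

The depositor sequence and the repository's sequencing result carry the same features in the same order. They differ only in their numbering start point and by about three nucleotides in length.
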