Features (pLannotate 1.2.2; 21 found; start..end, strand, type, name):
     13..1584    +  CDS            PDGFRA (fragment): PGFRA_HUMAN - Also known as PDGFR2, RHEPDGFRA. Experimental evidence at protein level: Swiss-Prot protein existence level 1. Tyrosine-protein kinase that acts as a cell-surface receptor for PDGFA, PDGFB and PDGFC and plays an essential role in the regulation of embryonic development, cell proliferation, survival and chemotaxis. Depending on the context, promotes or inhibits cell proliferation and cell migration. Plays an important role in the differentiation of bone marrow-derived mesenchymal stem cells. Required for normal skeleton development and cephalic closure during embryonic development
   1597..2277    +  CDS            IGHG1 (fragment): IGHG1_HUMAN - Experimental evidence at protein level: Swiss-Prot protein existence level 1. Constant region of immunoglobulin heavy chains. Immunoglobulins, also known as antibodies, are membrane-bound or secreted glycoproteins produced by B lymphocytes. In the recognition phase of humoral immunity, the membrane-bound immunoglobulins serve as receptors which, upon binding of a specific antigen, trigger the clonal expansion and differentiation of B lymphocytes into immunoglobulins- secreting plasma cells. Secreted immunoglobulins mediate the effector phase of humoral immunity, which results in
   2327..2551    +  polyA_signal   bGH poly(A) signal: bovine growth hormone polyadenylation signal
   2555..2576    +  promoter       SV40 promoter (fragment): SV40 enhancer and early promoter
   2597..3025    +  rep_origin     f1 ori (sequence partly withheld): f1 bacteriophage origin of replication; arrow indicates direction of (+) strand synthesis
   3039..3368    +  promoter       SV40 promoter: SV40 enhancer and early promoter
   3435..4226    +  CDS            neo: KKA2_KLEPN - Also known as kan, nptII. Experimental evidence at protein level: Swiss-Prot protein existence level 1. Resistance to kanamycin, neomycin, paromomycin, ribostamycin, butirosin and gentamicin B. From Klebsiella pneumoniae.
   4250..4408    +  CDS            ble (fragment): BLE_KLEPN - Experimental evidence at protein level: Swiss-Prot protein existence level 1. Binding protein with a strong affinity to the bleomycin family of antibiotics. Binds to CL990; an antimitotic-antibiotic compound. From Klebsiella pneumoniae.
   4403..4524    +  polyA_signal   SV40 poly(A) signal: SV40 polyadenylation signal
   4597..4613    -  protein_bind   lac operator: The lac repressor binds to the lac operator to inhibit transcription in E. coli. This inhibition can be relieved by adding lactose or isopropyl-β-D-thiogalactopyranoside (IPTG). lac repressor encoded by lacI
   4621..4651    -  promoter       lac promoter: promoter for the E. coli lac operon
   4666..4687    -  protein_bind   CAP binding site: CAP binding activates transcription in the presence of cAMP. E. coli catabolite activator protein
   4700..4792    -  CDS            lacI (fragment): lac repressor; lacI; The lac repressor binds to the lac operator to inhibit transcription in E. coli. This inhibition can be relieved by adding lactose or isopropyl-β-D-thiogalactopyranoside (IPTG).
   4975..5560    -  rep_origin     ori: high-copy-number ColE1/pMB1/pBR322/pUC origin of replication
   5731..6591    -  CDS            AmpR: β-lactamase; bla; confers resistance to ampicillin, carbenicillin, and related antibiotics
   6592..6696    -  promoter       AmpR promoter: bla
   6755..6807    -  misc_feature   bom (fragment): basis of mobility region from pBR322
   6962..7341    +  enhancer       CMV enhancer: human cytomegalovirus immediate early enhancer
   7342..7545    +  promoter       CMV promoter: human cytomegalovirus (CMV) immediate early promoter
   7541..7574    +  LTR            5' LTR (truncated) (fragment): truncated 5' long terminal repeat (LTR) from HIV-1
   7590..7608    +  promoter       T7 promoter: promoter for bacteriophage T7 RNA polymerase
>Addgene plasmid #136439 | pcDNA3-sPDGFRalpha-Fc-Y206S | depositor full sequence | sequence record 263249 | pcDNA3-sPDGFRalpha-Fc-Y206S sequence 7621 bps
GCTAGCGCCACCATGGGGACTTCCCATCCGGCGTTCCTGGTCTTAGGCTGTCTTCTCACAGGGCTGAGCC
TAATCCTCTGCCAGCTTTCATTACCCTCTATCCTTCCAAATGAAAATGAAAAGGTTGTGCAGCTGAATTC
ATCCTTTTCTCTGAGATGCTTTGGGGAGAGTGAAGTGAGCTGGCAGTACCCCATGTCTGAAGAAGAGAGC
TCCGATGTGGAAATCAGAAATGAAGAAAACAACAGCGGCCTTTTTGTGACGGTCTTGGAAGTGAGCAGTG
CCTCGGCGGCCCACACAGGGTTGTACACTTGCTATTACAACCACACTCAGACAGAAGAGAATGAGCTTGA
AGGCAGGCACATTTACATCTATGTGCCAGACCCAGATGTAGCCTTTGTACCTCTAGGAATGACGGATTAT
TTAGTCATCGTGGAGGATGATGATTCTGCCATTATACCTTGTCGCACAACTGATCCCGAGACTCCTGTAA
CCTTACACAACAGTGAGGGGGTGGTACCTGCCTCCTATGACAGCAGACAGGGCTTTAATGGGACCTTCAC
TGTAGGGCCCTATATCTGTGAGGCCACCGTCAAAGGAAAGAAGTTCCAGACCATCCCATTTAATGTTTCT
GCTTTAAAAGCAACATCAGAGCTGGATCTAGAAATGGAAGCTCTTAAAACCGTGTATAAGTCAGGGGAAA
CGATTGTGGTCACCTGTGCTGTTTTTAACAATGAGGTGGTTGACCTTCAATGGACTTACCCTGGAGAAGT
GAAAGGCAAAGGCATCACAATGCTGGAAGAAATCAAAGTCCCATCCATCAAATTGGTGTACACTTTGACG
GTCCCCGAGGCCACGGTGAAAGACAGTGGAGATTACGAATGTGCTGCCCGCCAGGCTACCAGGGAGGTCA
AAGAAATGAAGAAAGTCACTATTTCTGTCCATGAGAAAGGTTTCATTGAAATCAAACCCACCTTCAGCCA
GTTGGAAGCTGTCAACCTGCATGAAGTCAAACATTTTGTTGTAGAGGTGCGGGCCTACCCACCTCCCAGG
ATATCCTGGCTGAAAAACAATCTGACTCTGATTGAAAATCTCACTGAGATCACCACTGATGTGGAAAAGA
TTCAGGAAATAAGGTATCGAAGCAAATTAAAGCTGATCCGTGCTAAGGAAGAAGACAGTGGCCATTATAC
TATTGTAGCTCAAAATGAAGATGCTGTGAAGAGCTATACTTTTGAACTGTTAACTCAAGTTCCTTCATCC
ATTCTGGACTTGGTCGATGATCACCATGGCTCAACTGGGGGACAGACCGTACGGTGCACAGCTGAAGGCA
CGCCGCTTCCTGATATTGAGTGGATGATATGCAAAGATATTAAGAAATGTAATAATGAAACTTCCTGGAC
TATTTTGGCCAACAATGTCTCAAACATCATCACGGAGATCCACTCCCGAGACAGGAGTACCGTGGAGGGC
CGTGTGACTTTCGCCAAAGTGGAGGAGACCATCGCCGTGCGATGCCTGGCTAAGAATCTCCTTGGAGCTG
AGAACCGAGAGCTGAAGCTGGTGGCTCCCACCCTGCGTTCTGAAGGTGGAGGATCCGACAAAACTCACAC
ATGCCCACCGTGCCCAGCACCTGAACTCCTGGGGGGACCGTCAGTCTTCCTCTTCCCCCCAAAACCCAAG
GACACCCTCATGATCTCCCGGACCCCTGAGGTCACATGCGTGGTGGTGGACGTGAGCCACGAAGACCCTG
AGGTCAAGTTCAACTGGTACGTGGACGGCGTGGAGGTGCATAATGCCAAGACAAAGCCGCGGGAGGAGCA
GTACAACAGCACGTACCGTGTGGTCAGCGTCCTCACCGTCCTGCACCAGGACTGGCTGAATGGCAAGGAG
TACAAGTGCAAGGTCTCCAACAAAGCCCTCCCAGCCCCCATCGAGAAAACCATCTCCAAAGCCAAAGGGC
AGCCCCGAGAACCACAGGTGTACACCCTGCCCCCATCCCGGGAGGAGATGACCAAGAACCAGGTCAGCCT
GACCTGCCTGGTCAAAGGCTTCTATCCCAGCGACATCGCCGTGGAGTGGGAGAGCAATGGGCAGCCGGAG
AACAACTACAAGACCACGCCTCCCGTGCTGGACTCCGACGGCTCCTTCTTCCTCTACAGCAAGCTCACCG
TGGACAAGAGCAGGTGGCAGCAGGGGAACGTCTTCTCATGCTCCGTGATGCACGAGGCTCTGCACAACCA
CTACACGCAGAAGAGCCTCTCCCTGTCTCCGGGTAAATGATAACTCGAGTCTAGAGGGCCCGTTTAAACC
CGCTGATCAGCCTCGACTGTGCCTTCTAGTTGCCAGCCATCTGTTGTTTGCCCCTCCCCCGTGCCTTCCT
TGACCCTGGAAGGTGCCACTCCCACTGTCCTTTCCTAATAAAATGAGGAAATTGCATCGCATTGTCTGAG
TAGGTGTCATTCTATTCTGGGGGGTGGGGTGGGGCAGGACAGCAAGGGGGAGGATTGGGAAGACAATAGC
AGGCATGCTGGGGATGCGGTGGGCTCTATGGCTTCTGAGGCGGAAAGAACCAGCTGGGGCTCTAGGGGGT
ATCCCC
[124 nt withheld, positions 2597-2720]
C
[91 nt withheld, positions 2722-2812]
A
[49 nt withheld, positions 2814-2862]
CCTTTGACGTTGGAGTCCACGTTCTTT
[37 nt withheld, positions 2890-2926]
ACCCTATCTCGGTCTATTCTTTTGATTTATAAGGGATTTTGCCGATTTCGGCCTATTGGTTAAAAAATGA
GCTGATTTAACAAAAATTTAACGCGAATTAATTCTGTGGAATGTGTGTCAGTTAGGGTGTGGAAAGTCCC
CAGGCTCCCCAGCAGGCAGAAGTATGCAAAGCATGCATCTCAATTAGTCAGCAACCAGGTGTGGAAAGTC
CCCAGGCTCCCCAGCAGGCAGAAGTATGCAAAGCATGCATCTCAATTAGTCAGCAACCATAGTCCCGCCC
CTAACTCCGCCCATCCCGCCCCTAACTCCGCCCAGTTCCGCCCATTCTCCGCCCCATGGCTGACTAATTT
TTTTTATTTATGCAGAGGCCGAGGCCGCCTCTGCCTCTGAGCTATTCCAGAAGTAGTGAGGAGGCTTTTT
TGGAGGCCTAGGCTTTTGCAAAAAGCTCCCGGGAGCTTGTATATCCATTTTCGGATCTGATCAAGAGACA
GGATGAGGATCGTTTCGCATGATTGAACAAGATGGATTGCACGCAGGTTCTCCGGCCGCTTGGGTGGAGA
GGCTATTCGGCTATGACTGGGCACAACAGACAATCGGCTGCTCTGATGCCGCCGTGTTCCGGCTGTCAGC
GCAGGGGCGCCCGGTTCTTTTTGTCAAGACCGACCTGTCCGGTGCCCTGAATGAACTGCAGGACGAGGCA
GCGCGGCTATCGTGGCTGGCCACGACGGGCGTTCCTTGCGCAGCTGTGCTCGACGTTGTCACTGAAGCGG
GAAGGGACTGGCTGCTATTGGGCGAAGTGCCGGGGCAGGATCTCCTGTCATCTCACCTTGCTCCTGCCGA
GAAAGTATCCATCATGGCTGATGCAATGCGGCGGCTGCATACGCTTGATCCGGCTACCTGCCCATTCGAC
CACCAAGCGAAACATCGCATCGAGCGAGCACGTACTCGGATGGAAGCCGGTCTTGTCGATCAGGATGATC
TGGACGAAGAGCATCAGGGGCTCGCGCCAGCCGAACTGTTCGCCAGGCTCAAGGCGCGCATGCCCGACGG
CGAGGATCTCGTCGTGACCCATGGCGATGCCTGCTTGCCGAATATCATGGTGGAAAATGGCCGCTTTTCT
GGATTCATCGACTGTGGCCGGCTGGGTGTGGCGGACCGCTATCAGGACATAGCGTTGGCTACCCGTGATA
TTGCTGAAGAGCTTGGCGGCGAATGGGCTGACCGCTTCCTCGTGCTTTACGGTATCGCCGCTCCCGATTC
GCAGCGCATCGCCTTCTATCGCCTTCTTGACGAGTTCTTCTGAGCGGGACTCTGGGGTTCGAAATGACCG
ACCAAGCGACGCCCAACCTGCCATCACGAGATTTCGATTCCACCGCCGCCTTCTATGAAAGGTTGGGCTT
CGGAATCGTTTTCCGGGACGCCGGCTGGATGATCCTCCAGCGCGGGGATCTCATGCTGGAGTTCTTCGCC
CACCCCAACTTGTTTATTGCAGCTTATAATGGTTACAAATAAAGCAATAGCATCACAAATTTCACAAATA
AAGCATTTTTTTCACTGCATTCTAGTTGTGGTTTGTCCAAACTCATCAATGTATCTTATCATGTCTGTAT
ACCGTCGACCTCTAGCTAGAGCTTGGCGTAATCATGGTCATAGCTGTTTCCTGTGTGAAATTGTTATCCG
CTCACAATTCCACACAACATACGAGCCGGAAGCATAAAGTGTAAAGCCTGGGGTGCCTAATGAGTGAGCT
AACTCACATTAATTGCGTTGCGCTCACTGCCCGCTTTCCAGTCGGGAAACCTGTCGTGCCAGCTGCATTA
ATGAATCGGCCAACGCGCGGGGAGAGGCGGTTTGCGTATTGGGCGCTCTTCCGCTTCCTCGCTCACTGAC
TCGCTGCGCTCGGTCGTTCGGCTGCGGCGAGCGGTATCAGCTCACTCAAAGGCGGTAATACGGTTATCCA
CAGAATCAGGGGATAACGCAGGAAAGAACATGTGAGCAAAAGGCCAGCAAAAGGCCAGGAACCGTAAAAA
GGCCGCGTTGCTGGCGTTTTTCCATAGGCTCCGCCCCCCTGACGAGCATCACAAAAATCGACGCTCAAGT
CAGAGGTGGCGAAACCCGACAGGACTATAAAGATACCAGGCGTTTCCCCCTGGAAGCTCCCTCGTGCGCT
CTCCTGTTCCGACCCTGCCGCTTACCGGATACCTGTCCGCCTTTCTCCCTTCGGGAAGCGTGGCGCTTTC
TCATAGCTCACGCTGTAGGTATCTCAGTTCGGTGTAGGTCGTTCGCTCCAAGCTGGGCTGTGTGCACGAA
CCCCCCGTTCAGCCCGACCGCTGCGCCTTATCCGGTAACTATCGTCTTGAGTCCAACCCGGTAAGACACG
ACTTATCGCCACTGGCAGCAGCCACTGGTAACAGGATTAGCAGAGCGAGGTATGTAGGCGGTGCTACAGA
GTTCTTGAAGTGGTGGCCTAACTACGGCTACACTAGAAGAACAGTATTTGGTATCTGCGCTCTGCTGAAG
CCAGTTACCTTCGGAAAAAGAGTTGGTAGCTCTTGATCCGGCAAACAAACCACCGCTGGTAGCGGTTTTT
TTGTTTGCAAGCAGCAGATTACGCGCAGAAAAAAAGGATCTCAAGAAGATCCTTTGATCTTTTCTACGGG
GTCTGACGCTCAGTGGAACGAAAACTCACGTTAAGGGATTTTGGTCATGAGATTATCAAAAAGGATCTTC
ACCTAGATCCTTTTAAATTAAAAATGAAGTTTTAAATCAATCTAAAGTATATATGAGTAAACTTGGTCTG
ACAGTTACCAATGCTTAATCAGTGAGGCACCTATCTCAGCGATCTGTCTATTTCGTTCATCCATAGTTGC
CTGACTCCCCGTCGTGTAGATAACTACGATACGGGAGGGCTTACCATCTGGCCCCAGTGCTGCAATGATA
CCGCGAGACCCACGCTCACCGGCTCCAGATTTATCAGCAATAAACCAGCCAGCCGGAAGGGCCGAGCGCA
GAAGTGGTCCTGCAACTTTATCCGCCTCCATCCAGTCTATTAATTGTTGCCGGGAAGCTAGAGTAAGTAG
TTCGCCAGTTAATAGTTTGCGCAACGTTGTTGCCATTGCTACAGGCATCGTGGTGTCACGCTCGTCGTTT
GGTATGGCTTCATTCAGCTCCGGTTCCCAACGATCAAGGCGAGTTACATGATCCCCCATGTTGTGCAAAA
AAGCGGTTAGCTCCTTCGGTCCTCCGATCGTTGTCAGAAGTAAGTTGGCCGCAGTGTTATCACTCATGGT
TATGGCAGCACTGCATAATTCTCTTACTGTCATGCCATCCGTAAGATGCTTTTCTGTGACTGGTGAGTAC
TCAACCAAGTCATTCTGAGAATAGTGTATGCGGCGACCGAGTTGCTCTTGCCCGGCGTCAATACGGGATA
ATACCGCGCCACATAGCAGAACTTTAAAAGTGCTCATCATTGGAAAACGTTCTTCGGGGCGAAAACTCTC
AAGGATCTTACCGCTGTTGAGATCCAGTTCGATGTAACCCACTCGTGCACCCAACTGATCTTCAGCATCT
TTTACTTTCACCAGCGTTTCTGGGTGAGCAAAAACAGGAAGGCAAAATGCCGCAAAAAAGGGAATAAGGG
CGACACGGAAATGTTGAATACTCATACTCTTCCTTTTTCAATATTATTGAAGCATTTATCAGGGTTATTG
TCTCATGAGCGGATACATATTTGAATGTATTTAGAAAAATAAACAAATAGGGGTTCCGCGCACATTTCCC
CGAAAAGTGCCACCTGACGTCGACGGATCGGGAGATCTCCCGATCCCCTATGGTGCACTCTCAGTACAAT
CTGCTCTGATGCCGCATAGTTAAGCCAGTATCTGCTCCCTGCTTGTGTGTTGGAGGTCGCTGAGTAGTGC
GCGAGCAAAATTTAAGCTACAACAAGGCAAGGCTTGACCGACAATTGCATGAAGAATCTGCTTAGGGTTA
GGCGTTTTGCGCTGCTTCGCGATGTACGGGCCAGATATACGCGTTGACATTGATTATTGACTAGTTATTA
ATAGTAATCAATTACGGGGTCATTAGTTCATAGCCCATATATGGAGTTCCGCGTTACATAACTTACGGTA
AATGGCCCGCCTGGCTGACCGCCCAACGACCCCCGCCCATTGACGTCAATAATGACGTATGTTCCCATAG
TAACGCCAATAGGGACTTTCCATTGACGTCAATGGGTGGAGTATTTACGGTAAACTGCCCACTTGGCAGT
ACATCAAGTGTATCATATGCCAAGTACGCCCCCTATTGACGTCAATGACGGTAAATGGCCCGCCTGGCAT
TATGCCCAGTACATGACCTTATGGGACTTTCCTACTTGGCAGTACATCTACGTATTAGTCATCGCTATTA
CCATGGTGATGCGGTTTTGGCAGTACATCAATGGGCGTGGATAGCGGTTTGACTCACGGGGATTTCCAAG
TCTCCACCCCATTGACGTCAATGGGAGTTTGTTTTGGCACCAAAATCAACGGGACTTTCCAAAATGTCGT
AACAACTCCGCCCCATTGACGCAAATGGGCGGTAGGCGTGTACGGTGGGAGGTCTATATAAGCAGAGCTC
TCTGGCTAACTAGAGAACCCACTGCTTACTGGCTTATCGAAATTAATACGACTCACTATAGGGAGACCCA
AGCTG
