Features (pLannotate 1.2.2; 21 found; start..end, strand, type, name):
      1..380     +  enhancer       CMV enhancer: human cytomegalovirus immediate early enhancer
    381..584     +  promoter       CMV promoter: human cytomegalovirus (CMV) immediate early promoter
    580..613     +  LTR            5' LTR (truncated) (fragment): truncated 5' long terminal repeat (LTR) from HIV-1
    629..647     +  promoter       T7 promoter: promoter for bacteriophage T7 RNA polymerase
    673..2244    +  CDS            PDGFRA (fragment): PGFRA_HUMAN - Also known as PDGFR2, RHEPDGFRA. Experimental evidence at protein level: Swiss-Prot protein existence level 1. Tyrosine-protein kinase that acts as a cell-surface receptor for PDGFA, PDGFB and PDGFC and plays an essential role in the regulation of embryonic development, cell proliferation, survival and chemotaxis. Depending on the context, promotes or inhibits cell proliferation and cell migration. Plays an important role in the differentiation of bone marrow-derived mesenchymal stem cells. Required for normal skeleton development and cephalic closure during embryonic development
   2257..2937    +  CDS            IGHG1 (fragment): IGHG1_HUMAN - Experimental evidence at protein level: Swiss-Prot protein existence level 1. Constant region of immunoglobulin heavy chains. Immunoglobulins, also known as antibodies, are membrane-bound or secreted glycoproteins produced by B lymphocytes. In the recognition phase of humoral immunity, the membrane-bound immunoglobulins serve as receptors which, upon binding of a specific antigen, trigger the clonal expansion and differentiation of B lymphocytes into immunoglobulins- secreting plasma cells. Secreted immunoglobulins mediate the effector phase of humoral immunity, which results in
   2987..3211    +  polyA_signal   bGH poly(A) signal: bovine growth hormone polyadenylation signal
   3215..3236    +  promoter       SV40 promoter (fragment): SV40 enhancer and early promoter
   3257..3685    +  rep_origin     f1 ori (sequence partly withheld): f1 bacteriophage origin of replication; arrow indicates direction of (+) strand synthesis
   3699..4028    +  promoter       SV40 promoter: SV40 enhancer and early promoter
   4095..4886    +  CDS            neo: KKA2_KLEPN - Also known as kan, nptII. Experimental evidence at protein level: Swiss-Prot protein existence level 1. Resistance to kanamycin, neomycin, paromomycin, ribostamycin, butirosin and gentamicin B. From Klebsiella pneumoniae.
   4910..5068    +  CDS            ble (fragment): BLE_KLEPN - Experimental evidence at protein level: Swiss-Prot protein existence level 1. Binding protein with a strong affinity to the bleomycin family of antibiotics. Binds to CL990; an antimitotic-antibiotic compound. From Klebsiella pneumoniae.
   5063..5184    +  polyA_signal   SV40 poly(A) signal: SV40 polyadenylation signal
   5257..5273    -  protein_bind   lac operator: The lac repressor binds to the lac operator to inhibit transcription in E. coli. This inhibition can be relieved by adding lactose or isopropyl-β-D-thiogalactopyranoside (IPTG). lac repressor encoded by lacI
   5281..5311    -  promoter       lac promoter: promoter for the E. coli lac operon
   5326..5347    -  protein_bind   CAP binding site: CAP binding activates transcription in the presence of cAMP. E. coli catabolite activator protein
   5360..5452    -  CDS            lacI (fragment): lac repressor; lacI; The lac repressor binds to the lac operator to inhibit transcription in E. coli. This inhibition can be relieved by adding lactose or isopropyl-β-D-thiogalactopyranoside (IPTG).
   5635..6223    -  rep_origin     ori: high-copy-number ColE1/pMB1/pBR322/pUC origin of replication
   6394..7254    -  CDS            AmpR: β-lactamase; bla; confers resistance to ampicillin, carbenicillin, and related antibiotics
   7255..7359    -  promoter       AmpR promoter: bla
   7418..7470    -  misc_feature   bom (fragment): basis of mobility region from pBR322
>Addgene plasmid #136439 | pcDNA3-sPDGFRalpha-Fc-Y206S | addgene full sequence | sequence record 271696 | Addgene NGS Result
GACATTGATTATTGACTAGTTATTAATAGTAATCAATTACGGGGTCATTAGTTCATAGCCCATATATGGA
GTTCCGCGTTACATAACTTACGGTAAATGGCCCGCCTGGCTGACCGCCCAACGACCCCCGCCCATTGACG
TCAATAATGACGTATGTTCCCATAGTAACGCCAATAGGGACTTTCCATTGACGTCAATGGGTGGAGTATT
TACGGTAAACTGCCCACTTGGCAGTACATCAAGTGTATCATATGCCAAGTACGCCCCCTATTGACGTCAA
TGACGGTAAATGGCCCGCCTGGCATTATGCCCAGTACATGACCTTATGGGACTTTCCTACTTGGCAGTAC
ATCTACGTATTAGTCATCGCTATTACCATGGTGATGCGGTTTTGGCAGTACATCAATGGGCGTGGATAGC
GGTTTGACTCACGGGGATTTCCAAGTCTCCACCCCATTGACGTCAATGGGAGTTTGTTTTGGCACCAAAA
TCAACGGGACTTTCCAAAATGTCGTAACAACTCCGCCCCATTGACGCAAATGGGCGGTAGGCGTGTACGG
TGGGAGGTCTATATAAGCAGAGCTCTCTGGCTAACTAGAGAACCCACTGCTTACTGGCTTATCGAAATTA
ATACGACTCACTATAGGGAGACCCAAGCTGGCTAGCGCCACCATGGGGACTTCCCATCCGGCGTTCCTGG
TCTTAGGCTGTCTTCTCACAGGGCTGAGCCTAATCCTCTGCCAGCTTTCATTACCCTCTATCCTTCCAAA
TGAAAATGAAAAGGTTGTGCAGCTGAATTCATCCTTTTCTCTGAGATGCTTTGGGGAGAGTGAAGTGAGC
TGGCAGTACCCCATGTCTGAAGAAGAGAGCTCCGATGTGGAAATCAGAAATGAAGAAAACAACAGCGGCC
TTTTTGTGACGGTCTTGGAAGTGAGCAGTGCCTCGGCGGCCCACACAGGGTTGTACACTTGCTATTACAA
CCACACTCAGACAGAAGAGAATGAGCTTGAAGGCAGGCACATTTACATCTATGTGCCAGACCCAGATGTA
GCCTTTGTACCTCTAGGAATGACGGATTATTTAGTCATCGTGGAGGATGATGATTCTGCCATTATACCTT
GTCGCACAACTGATCCCGAGACTCCTGTAACCTTACACAACAGTGAGGGGGTGGTACCTGCCTCCTATGA
CAGCAGACAGGGCTTTAATGGGACCTTCACTGTAGGGCCCTATATCTGTGAGGCCACCGTCAAAGGAAAG
AAGTTCCAGACCATCCCATTTAATGTTTCTGCTTTAAAAGCAACATCAGAGCTGGATCTAGAAATGGAAG
CTCTTAAAACCGTGTATAAGTCAGGGGAAACGATTGTGGTCACCTGTGCTGTTTTTAACAATGAGGTGGT
TGACCTTCAATGGACTTACCCTGGAGAAGTGAAAGGCAAAGGCATCACAATGCTGGAAGAAATCAAAGTC
CCATCCATCAAATTGGTGTACACTTTGACGGTCCCCGAGGCCACGGTGAAAGACAGTGGAGATTACGAAT
GTGCTGCCCGCCAGGCTACCAGGGAGGTCAAAGAAATGAAGAAAGTCACTATTTCTGTCCATGAGAAAGG
TTTCATTGAAATCAAACCCACCTTCAGCCAGTTGGAAGCTGTCAACCTGCATGAAGTCAAACATTTTGTT
GTAGAGGTGCGGGCCTACCCACCTCCCAGGATATCCTGGCTGAAAAACAATCTGACTCTGATTGAAAATC
TCACTGAGATCACCACTGATGTGGAAAAGATTCAGGAAATAAGGTATCGAAGCAAATTAAAGCTGATCCG
TGCTAAGGAAGAAGACAGTGGCCATTATACTATTGTAGCTCAAAATGAAGATGCTGTGAAGAGCTATACT
TTTGAACTGTTAACTCAAGTTCCTTCATCCATTCTGGACTTGGTCGATGATCACCATGGCTCAACTGGGG
GACAGACGGTGAGGTGCACAGCTGAAGGCACGCCGCTTCCTGATATTGAGTGGATGATATGCAAAGATAT
TAAGAAATGTAATAATGAAACTTCCTGGACTATTTTGGCCAACAATGTCTCAAACATCATCACGGAGATC
CACTCCCGAGACAGGAGTACCGTGGAGGGCCGTGTGACTTTCGCCAAAGTGGAGGAGACCATCGCCGTGC
GATGCCTGGCTAAGAATCTCCTTGGAGCTGAGAACCGAGAGCTGAAGCTGGTGGCTCCCACCCTGCGTTC
TGAAGGTGGAGGATCCGACAAAACTCACACATGCCCACCGTGCCCAGCACCTGAACTCCTGGGGGGACCG
TCAGTCTTCCTCTTCCCCCCAAAACCCAAGGACACCCTCATGATCTCCCGGACCCCTGAGGTCACATGCG
TGGTGGTGGACGTGAGCCACGAAGACCCTGAGGTCAAGTTCAACTGGTACGTGGACGGCGTGGAGGTGCA
TAATGCCAAGACAAAGCCGCGGGAGGAGCAGTACAACAGCACGTACCGTGTGGTCAGCGTCCTCACCGTC
CTGCACCAGGACTGGCTGAATGGCAAGGAGTACAAGTGCAAGGTCTCCAACAAAGCCCTCCCAGCCCCCA
TCGAGAAAACCATCTCCAAAGCCAAAGGGCAGCCCCGAGAACCACAGGTGTACACCCTGCCCCCATCCCG
GGAGGAGATGACCAAGAACCAGGTCAGCCTGACCTGCCTGGTCAAAGGCTTCTATCCCAGCGACATCGCC
GTGGAGTGGGAGAGCAATGGGCAGCCGGAGAACAACTACAAGACCACGCCTCCCGTGCTGGACTCCGACG
GCTCCTTCTTCCTCTACAGCAAGCTCACCGTGGACAAGAGCAGGTGGCAGCAGGGGAACGTCTTCTCATG
CTCCGTGATGCACGAGGCTCTGCACAACCACTACACGCAGAAGAGCCTCTCCCTGTCTCCGGGTAAATGA
TAACTCGAGTCTAGAGGGCCCGTTTAAACCCGCTGATCAGCCTCGACTGTGCCTTCTAGTTGCCAGCCAT
CTGTTGTTTGCCCCTCCCCCGTGCCTTCCTTGACCCTGGAAGGTGCCACTCCCACTGTCCTTTCCTAATA
AAATGAGGAAATTGCATCGCATTGTCTGAGTAGGTGTCATTCTATTCTGGGGGGTGGGGTGGGGCAGGAC
AGCAAGGGGGAGGATTGGGAAGACAATAGCAGGCATGCTGGGGATGCGGTGGGCTCTATGGCTTCTGAGG
CGGAAAGAACCAGCTGGGGCTCTAGGGGGTATCCCC
[124 nt withheld, positions 3257-3380]
C
[91 nt withheld, positions 3382-3472]
A
[49 nt withheld, positions 3474-3522]
CCTTTGACGTTGGAGTCCACGTTCTTT
[37 nt withheld, positions 3550-3586]
ACCCTATCTCGGTCTATTCTTTTGATTTATAAGGGATTTTGCCGATTTCGGCCTATTGGTTAAAAAATGA
GCTGATTTAACAAAAATTTAACGCGAATTAATTCTGTGGAATGTGTGTCAGTTAGGGTGTGGAAAGTCCC
CAGGCTCCCCAGCAGGCAGAAGTATGCAAAGCATGCATCTCAATTAGTCAGCAACCAGGTGTGGAAAGTC
CCCAGGCTCCCCAGCAGGCAGAAGTATGCAAAGCATGCATCTCAATTAGTCAGCAACCATAGTCCCGCCC
CTAACTCCGCCCATCCCGCCCCTAACTCCGCCCAGTTCCGCCCATTCTCCGCCCCATGGCTGACTAATTT
TTTTTATTTATGCAGAGGCCGAGGCCGCCTCTGCCTCTGAGCTATTCCAGAAGTAGTGAGGAGGCTTTTT
TGGAGGCCTAGGCTTTTGCAAAAAGCTCCCGGGAGCTTGTATATCCATTTTCGGATCTGATCAAGAGACA
GGATGAGGATCGTTTCGCATGATTGAACAAGATGGATTGCACGCAGGTTCTCCGGCCGCTTGGGTGGAGA
GGCTATTCGGCTATGACTGGGCACAACAGACAATCGGCTGCTCTGATGCCGCCGTGTTCCGGCTGTCAGC
GCAGGGGCGCCCGGTTCTTTTTGTCAAGACCGACCTGTCCGGTGCCCTGAATGAACTGCAGGACGAGGCA
GCGCGGCTATCGTGGCTGGCCACGACGGGCGTTCCTTGCGCAGCTGTGCTCGACGTTGTCACTGAAGCGG
GAAGGGACTGGCTGCTATTGGGCGAAGTGCCGGGGCAGGATCTCCTGTCATCTCACCTTGCTCCTGCCGA
GAAAGTATCCATCATGGCTGATGCAATGCGGCGGCTGCATACGCTTGATCCGGCTACCTGCCCATTCGAC
CACCAAGCGAAACATCGCATCGAGCGAGCACGTACTCGGATGGAAGCCGGTCTTGTCGATCAGGATGATC
TGGACGAAGAGCATCAGGGGCTCGCGCCAGCCGAACTGTTCGCCAGGCTCAAGGCGCGCATGCCCGACGG
CGAGGATCTCGTCGTGACCCATGGCGATGCCTGCTTGCCGAATATCATGGTGGAAAATGGCCGCTTTTCT
GGATTCATCGACTGTGGCCGGCTGGGTGTGGCGGACCGCTATCAGGACATAGCGTTGGCTACCCGTGATA
TTGCTGAAGAGCTTGGCGGCGAATGGGCTGACCGCTTCCTCGTGCTTTACGGTATCGCCGCTCCCGATTC
GCAGCGCATCGCCTTCTATCGCCTTCTTGACGAGTTCTTCTGAGCGGGACTCTGGGGTTCGAAATGACCG
ACCAAGCGACGCCCAACCTGCCATCACGAGATTTCGATTCCACCGCCGCCTTCTATGAAAGGTTGGGCTT
CGGAATCGTTTTCCGGGACGCCGGCTGGATGATCCTCCAGCGCGGGGATCTCATGCTGGAGTTCTTCGCC
CACCCCAACTTGTTTATTGCAGCTTATAATGGTTACAAATAAAGCAATAGCATCACAAATTTCACAAATA
AAGCATTTTTTTCACTGCATTCTAGTTGTGGTTTGTCCAAACTCATCAATGTATCTTATCATGTCTGTAT
ACCGTCGACCTCTAGCTAGAGCTTGGCGTAATCATGGTCATAGCTGTTTCCTGTGTGAAATTGTTATCCG
CTCACAATTCCACACAACATACGAGCCGGAAGCATAAAGTGTAAAGCCTGGGGTGCCTAATGAGTGAGCT
AACTCACATTAATTGCGTTGCGCTCACTGCCCGCTTTCCAGTCGGGAAACCTGTCGTGCCAGCTGCATTA
ATGAATCGGCCAACGCGCGGGGAGAGGCGGTTTGCGTATTGGGCGCTCTTCCGCTTCCTCGCTCACTGAC
TCGCTGCGCTCGGTCGTTCGGCTGCGGCGAGCGGTATCAGCTCACTCAAAGGCGGTAATACGGTTATCCA
CAGAATCAGGGGATAACGCAGGAAAGAACATGTGAGCAAAAGGCCAGCAAAAGGCCAGGAACCGTAAAAA
GGCCGCGTTGCTGGCGTTTTTCCATAGGCTCCGCCCCCCTGACGAGCATCACAAAAATCGACGCTCAAGT
CAGAGGTGGCGAAACCCGACAGGACTATAAAGATACCAGGCGTTTCCCCCTGGAAGCTCCCTCGTGCGCT
CTCCTGTTCCGACCCTGCCGCTTACCGGATACCTGTCCGCCTTTCTCCCTTCGGGAAGCGTGGCGCTTTC
TCATAGCTCACGCTGTAGGTATCTCAGTTCGGTGTAGGTCGTTCGCTCCAAGCTGGGCTGTGTGCACGAA
CCCCCCGTTCAGCCCGACCGCTGCGCCTTATCCGGTAACTATCGTCTTGAGTCCAACCCGGTAAGACACG
ACTTATCGCCACTGGCAGCAGCCACTGGTAACAGGATTAGCAGAGCGAGGTATGTAGGCGGTGCTACAGA
GTTCTTGAAGTGGTGGCCTAACTACGGCTACACTAGAAGAACAGTATTTGGTATCTGCGCTCTGCTGAAG
CCAGTTACCTTCGGAAAAAGAGTTGGTAGCTCTTGATCCGGCAAACAAACCACCGCTGGTAGCGGTGGTT
TTTTTGTTTGCAAGCAGCAGATTACGCGCAGAAAAAAAGGATCTCAAGAAGATCCTTTGATCTTTTCTAC
GGGGTCTGACGCTCAGTGGAACGAAAACTCACGTTAAGGGATTTTGGTCATGAGATTATCAAAAAGGATC
TTCACCTAGATCCTTTTAAATTAAAAATGAAGTTTTAAATCAATCTAAAGTATATATGAGTAAACTTGGT
CTGACAGTTACCAATGCTTAATCAGTGAGGCACCTATCTCAGCGATCTGTCTATTTCGTTCATCCATAGT
TGCCTGACTCCCCGTCGTGTAGATAACTACGATACGGGAGGGCTTACCATCTGGCCCCAGTGCTGCAATG
ATACCGCGAGACCCACGCTCACCGGCTCCAGATTTATCAGCAATAAACCAGCCAGCCGGAAGGGCCGAGC
GCAGAAGTGGTCCTGCAACTTTATCCGCCTCCATCCAGTCTATTAATTGTTGCCGGGAAGCTAGAGTAAG
TAGTTCGCCAGTTAATAGTTTGCGCAACGTTGTTGCCATTGCTACAGGCATCGTGGTGTCACGCTCGTCG
TTTGGTATGGCTTCATTCAGCTCCGGTTCCCAACGATCAAGGCGAGTTACATGATCCCCCATGTTGTGCA
AAAAAGCGGTTAGCTCCTTCGGTCCTCCGATCGTTGTCAGAAGTAAGTTGGCCGCAGTGTTATCACTCAT
GGTTATGGCAGCACTGCATAATTCTCTTACTGTCATGCCATCCGTAAGATGCTTTTCTGTGACTGGTGAG
TACTCAACCAAGTCATTCTGAGAATAGTGTATGCGGCGACCGAGTTGCTCTTGCCCGGCGTCAATACGGG
ATAATACCGCGCCACATAGCAGAACTTTAAAAGTGCTCATCATTGGAAAACGTTCTTCGGGGCGAAAACT
CTCAAGGATCTTACCGCTGTTGAGATCCAGTTCGATGTAACCCACTCGTGCACCCAACTGATCTTCAGCA
TCTTTTACTTTCACCAGCGTTTCTGGGTGAGCAAAAACAGGAAGGCAAAATGCCGCAAAAAAGGGAATAA
GGGCGACACGGAAATGTTGAATACTCATACTCTTCCTTTTTCAATATTATTGAAGCATTTATCAGGGTTA
TTGTCTCATGAGCGGATACATATTTGAATGTATTTAGAAAAATAAACAAATAGGGGTTCCGCGCACATTT
CCCCGAAAAGTGCCACCTGACGTCGACGGATCGGGAGATCTCCCGATCCCCTATGGTGCACTCTCAGTAC
AATCTGCTCTGATGCCGCATAGTTAAGCCAGTATCTGCTCCCTGCTTGTGTGTTGGAGGTCGCTGAGTAG
TGCGCGAGCAAAATTTAAGCTACAACAAGGCAAGGCTTGACCGACAATTGCATGAAGAATCTGCTTAGGG
TTAGGCGTTTTGCGCTGCTTCGCGATGTACGGGCCAGATATACGCGTT
